>Addgene plasmid #130781 | pMSCVbsd-PPARD-E424A | addgene full sequence | sequence record 255584 | Addgene NGS Result
AATGAAAGACCCCACCTGTAGGTTTGGCAAGCTAGCTTAAGTAACGCCATTTTGCAAGGCATGGAAAATA
CATAACTGAGAATAGAGAAGTTCAGATCAAGGTTAGGAACAGAGAGACAGCAGAATATGGGCCAAACAGG
ATATCTGTGGTAAGCAGTTCCTGCCCCGGCTCAGGGCCAAGAACAGATGGTCCCCAGATGCGGTCCCGCC
CTCAGCAGTTTCTAGAGAACCATCAGATGTTTCCAGGGTGCCCCAAGGACCTGAAATGACCCTGTGCCTT
ATTTGAACTAACCAATCAGTTCGCTTCTCGCTTCTGTTCGCGCGCTTCTGCTCCCCGAGCTCAATAAAAG
AGCCCACAACCCCTCACTCGGCGCGCCAGTCCTCCGATAGACTGCGTCGCCCGGGTACCCGTATTCCCAA
TAAAGCCTCTTGCTGTTTGCATCCGAATCGTGGACTCGCTGATCCTTGGGAGGGTCTCCTCAGATTGATT
GACTGCCCACCTCGGGGGTCTTTCATTTGGAGGTTCCACCGAGATTTGGAGACCCCTGCCCAGGGACCAC
CGACCCCCCCGCCGGGAGGTAAGCTGGCCAGCGGTCGTTTCGTGTCTGTCTCTGTCTTTGTGCGTGTTTG
TGCCGGCATCTAATGTTTGCGCCTGCGTCTGTACTAGTTAGCTAACTAGCTCTGTATCTGGCGGACCCGT
GGTGGAACTGACGAGTTCTGAACACCCGGCCGCAACCCTGGGAGACGTCCCAGGGACTTTGGGGGCCGTT
TTTGTGGCCCGACCTGAGGAAGGGAGTCGATGTGGAATCCGACCCCGTCAGGATATGTGGTTCTGGTAGG
AGACGAGAACCTAAAACAGTTCCCGCCTCCGTCTGAATTTTTGCTTTCGGTTTGGAACCGAAGCCGCGCG
TCTTGTCTGCTGCAGCGCTGCAGCATCGTTCTGTGTTGTCTCTGTCTGACTGTGTTTCTGTATTTGTCTG
AAAATTAGGGCCAGACTGTTACCACTCCCTTAAGTTTGACCTTAGGTCACTGGAAAGATGTCGAGCGGAT
CGCTCACAACCAGTCGGTAGATGTCAAGAAGAGACGTTGGGTTACCTTCTGCTCTGCAGAATGGCCAACC
TTTAACGTCGGATGGCCGCGAGACGGCACCTTTAACCGAGACCTCATCACCCAGGTTAAGATCAAGGTCT
TTTCACCTGGCCCGCATGGACACCCAGACCAGGTCCCCTACATCGTGACCTGGGAAGCCTTGGCTTTTGA
CCCCCCTCCCTGGGTCAAGCCCTTTGTACACCCTAAGCCTCCGCCTCCTCTTCCTCCATCCGCCCCGTCT
CTCCCCCTTGAACCTCCTCGTTCGACCCCGCCTCGATCCTCCCTTTATCCAGCCCTCACTCCTTCTCTAG
GCGCCGGAATTAGATCCACTAGTAACGGCCGCCAGTGTGCTGGAATTCGCCCTTAGGTGTGGCGCCGAGG
GGAGATCAGCCATGGAGCAGCCACAGGAGGAAGCCCCTGAGGTCCGGGAAGAGGAGGAGAAAGAGGAAGT
GGCAGAGGCAGAAGGAGCCCCAGAGCTCAATGGGGGACCACAGCATGCACTTCCTTCCAGCAGCTACACA
GACCTCTCCCGGAGCTCCTCGCCACCCTCACTGCTGGACCAACTGCAGATGGGCTGTGACGGGGCCTCAT
GCGGCAGCCTCAACATGGAGTGCCGGGTGTGCGGGGACAAGGCATCGGGCTTCCACTACGGTGTTCATGC
ATGTGAGGGGTGCAAGGGCTTCTTCCGTCGTACGATCCGCATGAAGCTGGAGTACGAGAAGTGTGAGCGC
AGCTGCAAGATTCAGAAGAAGAACCGCAACAAGTGCCAGTACTGCCGCTTCCAGAAGTGCCTGGCACTGG
GCATGTCACACAACGCTATCCGTTTTGGTCGGATGCCGGAGGCTGAGAAGAGGAAGCTGGTGGCAGGGCT
GACTGCAAACGAGGGGAGCCAGTACAACCCACAGGTGGCCGACCTGAAGGCCTTCTCCAAGCACATCTAC
AATGCCTACCTGAAAAACTTCAACATGACCAAAAAGAAGGCCCGCAGCATCCTCACCGGCAAAGCCAGCC
ACACGGCGCCCTTTGTGATCCACGACATCGAGACATTGTGGCAGGCAGAGAAGGGGCTGGTGTGGAAGCA
GTTGGTGAATGGCCTGCCTCCCTACAAGGAGATCAGCGTGCACGTCTTCTACCGCTGCCAGTGCACCACA
GTGGAGACCGTGCGGGAGCTCACTGAGTTCGCCAAGAGCATCCCCAGCTTCAGCAGCCTCTTCCTCAACG
ACCAGGTTACCCTTCTCAAGTATGGCGTGCACGAGGCCATCTTCGCCATGCTGGCCTCTATCGTCAACAA
GGACGGGCTGCTGGTAGCCAACGGCAGTGGCTTTGTCACCCGTGAGTTCCTGCGCAGCCTCCGCAAACCC
TTCAGTGATATCATTGAGCCTAAGTTTGAATTTGCTGTCAAGTTCAACGCCCTGGAACTTGATGACAGTG
ACCTGGCCCTATTCATTGCGGCCATCATTCTGTGTGGAGACCGGCCAGGCCTCATGAACGTTCCACGGGT
GGAGGCTATCCAGGACACCATCCTGCGTGCCCTCGAATTCCACCTGCAGGCCAACCACCCTGATGCCCAG
TACCTCTTCCCCAAGCTGCTGCAGAAGATGGCTGACCTGCGGCAACTGGTCACCGAGCACGCCCAGATGA
TGCAGCGGATCAAGAAGACCGCCACCGAGACCTCGCTGCACCCTCTGCTCCAGGAGATCTACAAGGACAT
GTACTAACGGCGGCACCCAGGCCTCCCTGCAGACTCCAATGGGGCCAGCACTGGAGGGGCCCACCCACAT
GACTTTTCCATTGACCAGCTCTCAAGGGCGAATTCTGCAGATATCCATCACACTGGCGGCCGCTCGAGGT
TAACGAATTCTACCGGGTAGGGGAGGCGCTTTTCCCAAGGCAGTCTGGAGCATGCGCTTTAGCAGCCCCG
CTGGGCACTTGGCGCTACACAAGTGGCCTCTGGCCTCGCACACATTCCACATCCACCGGTAGGCGCCAAC
CGGCTCCGTTCTTTGGTGGCCCCTTCGCGCCACCTTCTACTCCTCCCCTAGTCAGGAAGTTCCCCCCCGC
CCCGCAGCTCGCGTCGTGCAGGACGTGACAAATGGAAGTAGCACGTCTCACTAGTCTCGTGCAGATGGAC
AGCACCGCTGAGCAATGGAAGCGGGTAGGCCTTTGGGGCAGCGGCCAATAGCAGCTTTGCTCCTTCGCTT
TCTGGGCTCAGAGGCTGGGAAGGGGTGGGTCCGGGGGCGGGCTCAGGGGCGGGCTCAGGGGCGGGGCGGG
CGCCCGAAGGTCCTCCGGAGGCCCGGCATTCTGCACGCTTCAAAAGCGCACGTCTGCCGCGCTGTTCTCC
TCTTCCTCATCTCCGGGCCTTTCGACCTGCAGCCCAAGCTTACCATGGCCAAGCCTTTGTCTCAAGAAGA
ATCCACCCTCATTGAAAGAGCAACGGCTACAATCAACAGCATCCCCATCTCTGAAGACTACAGCGTCGCC
AGCGCAGCTCTCTCTAGCGACGGCCGCATCTTCACTGGTGTCAATGTATATCATTTTACTGGGGGACCTT
GTGCAGAACTCGTGGTGCTGGGCACTGCTGCTGCTGCGGCAGCTGGCAACCTGACTTGTATCGTCGCGAT
CGGAAATGAGAACAGGGGCATCTTGAGCCCCTGCGGACGGTGCCGACAGGTGCTTCTCGATCTGCATCCT
GGGATCAAAGCCATAGTGAAGGACAGTGATGGACAGCCGACGGCAGTTGGGATTCGTGAATTGCTGCCCT
CTGGTTATGTGTGGGAGGGCTAATCGATAAAATAAAAGATTTTATTTAGTCTCCAGAAAAAGGGGGGAAT
GAAAGACCCCACCTGTAGGTTTGGCAAGCTAGAGAACCATCAGATGTTTCCAGGGTGCCCCAAGGACCTG
AAATGACCCTGTGCCTTATTTGAACTAACCAATCAGTTCGCTTCTCGCTTCTGTTCGCGCGCTTCTGCTC
CCCGAGCTCAATAAAAGAGCCCACAACCCCTCACTCGGCGCGCCAGTCCTCCGATAGACTGCGTCGCCCG
GGTACCCGTGTATCCAATAAACCCTCTTGCAGTTGCATCCGACTTGTGGTCTCGCTGTTCCTTGGGAGGG
TCTCCTCTGAGTGATTGACTACCCGTCAGCGGGGGTCTTTCATGGGTAACAGTTTCTTGAAGTTGGAGAA
CAACATTCTGAGGGTAGGAGTCGAATATTAAGTAATCCTGACTCAATTAGCCACTGTTTTGAATCCACAT
ACTCCAATACTCCTGAAATAGTTCATTATGGACAGCGCAGAAAGAGCTGGGGAGAATTGTGAAATTGTTA
TCCGCTCACAATTCCACACAACATACGAGCCGGAAGCATAAAGTGTAAAGCCTGGGGTGCCTAATGAGTG
AGCTAACTCACATTAATTGCGTTGCGCTCACTGCCCGCTTTCCAGTCGGGAAACCTGTCGTGCCAGCTGC
ATTAATGAATCGGCCAACGCGCGGGGAGAGGCGGTTTGCGTATTGGGCGCTCTTCCGCTTCCTCGCTCAC
TGACTCGCTGCGCTCGGTCGTTCGGCTGCGGCGAGCGGTATCAGCTCACTCAAAGGCGGTAATACGGTTA
TCCACAGAATCAGGGGATAACGCAGGAAAGAACATGTGAGCAAAAGGCCAGCAAAAGGCCAGGAACCGTA
AAAAGGCCGCGTTGCTGGCGTTTTTCCATAGGCTCCGCCCCCCTGACGAGCATCACAAAAATCGACGCTC
AAGTCAGAGGTGGCGAAACCCGACAGGACTATAAAGATACCAGGCGTTTCCCCCTGGAAGCTCCCTCGTG
CGCTCTCCTGTTCCGACCCTGCCGCTTACCGGATACCTGTCCGCCTTTCTCCCTTCGGGAAGCGTGGCGC
TTTCTCATAGCTCACGCTGTAGGTATCTCAGTTCGGTGTAGGTCGTTCGCTCCAAGCTGGGCTGTGTGCA
CGAACCCCCCGTTCAGCCCGACCGCTGCGCCTTATCCGGTAACTATCGTCTTGAGTCCAACCCGGTAAGA
CACGACTTATCGCCACTGGCAGCAGCCACTGGTAACAGGATTAGCAGAGCGAGGTATGTAGGCGGTGCTA
CAGAGTTCTTGAAGTGGTGGCCTAACTACGGCTACACTAGAAGAACAGTATTTGGTATCTGCGCTCTGCT
GAAGCCAGTTACCTTCGGAAAAAGAGTTGGTAGCTCTTGATCCGGCAAACAAACCACCGCTGGTAGCGGT
GGTTTTTTTGTTTGCAAGCAGCAGATTACGCGCAGAAAAAAAGGATCTCAAGAAGATCCTTTGATCTTTT
CTACGGGGTCTGACGCTCAGTGGAACGAAAACTCACGTTAAGGGATTTTGGTCATGAGATTATCAAAAAG
GATCTTCACCTAGATCCTTTTAAATTAAAAATGAAGTTTTAAATCAATCTAAAGTATATATGAGTAAACT
TGGTCTGACAGTTACCAATGCTTAATCAGTGAGGCACCTATCTCAGCGATCTGTCTATTTCGTTCATCCA
TAGTTGCCTGACTCCCCGTCGTGTAGATAACTACGATACGGGAGGGCTTACCATCTGGCCCCAGTGCTGC
AATGATACCGCGAGACCCACGCTCACCGGCTCCAGATTTATCAGCAATAAACCAGCCAGCCGGAAGGGCC
GAGCGCAGAAGTGGTCCTGCAACTTTATCCGCCTCCATCCAGTCTATTAATTGTTGCCGGGAAGCTAGAG
TAAGTAGTTCGCCAGTTAATAGTTTGCGCAACGTTGTTGCCATTGCTACAGGCATCGTGGTGTCACGCTC
GTCGTTTGGTATGGCTTCATTCAGCTCCGGTTCCCAACGATCAAGGCGAGTTACATGATCCCCCATGTTG
TGCAAAAAAGCGGTTAGCTCCTTCGGTCCTCCGATCGTTGTCAGAAGTAAGTTGGCCGCAGTGTTATCAC
TCATGGTTATGGCAGCACTGCATAATTCTCTTACTGTCATGCCATCCGTAAGATGCTTTTCTGTGACTGG
TGAGTACTCAACCAAGTCATTCTGAGAATAGTGTATGCGGCGACCGAGTTGCTCTTGCCCGGCGTCAATA
CGGGATAATACCGCGCCACATAGCAGAACTTTAAAAGTGCTCATCATTGGAAAACGTTCTTCGGGGCGAA
AACTCTCAAGGATCTTACCGCTGTTGAGATCCAGTTCGATGTAACCCACTCGTGCACCCAACTGATCTTC
AGCATCTTTTACTTTCACCAGCGTTTCTGGGTGAGCAAAAACAGGAAGGCAAAATGCCGCAAAAAAGGGA
ATAAGGGCGACACGGAAATGTTGAATACTCATACTCTTCCTTTTTCAATATTATTGAAGCATTTATCAGG
GTTATTGTCTCATGAGCGGATACATATTTGAATGTATTTAGAAAAATAAACAAATAGGGGTTCCGCGCAC
ATTTCCCCGAAAAGTGCCACCTGACGTCTAAGAAACCATTATTATCATGACATTAACCTATAAAAATAGG
CGTATCACGAGGCCCTTTCGTCTCGCGCGTTTCGGTGATGACGGTGAAAACCTCTGACACATGCAGCTCC
CGGAGACGGTCACAGCTTGTCTGTAAGCGGATGCCGGGAGCAGACAAGCCCGTCAGGGCGCGTCAGCGGG
TGTTGGCGGGTGTCGGGGCTGGCTTAACTATGCGGCATCAGAGCAGATTGTACTGAGAGTGCACCATATG
CGGTGTGAAATACCGCACAGATGCGTAAGGAGAAAATACCGCATCAGGCGCCATTCGCCATTCAGGCTGC
GCAACTGTTGGGAAGGGCGATCGGTGCGGGCCTCTTCGCTATTACGCCAGCTGGCGAAAGGGGGATGTGC
TGCAAGGCGATTAAGTTGGGTAACGCCAGGGTTTTCCCAGTCACGACGTTGTAAAACGACGGCGCAAGGA
ATGGTGCATGCAAGGAGATGGCGCCCAACAGTCCCCCGGCCACGGGGCCTGCCACCATACCCACGCCGAA
ACAAGCGCTCATGAGCCCGAAGTGGCGAGCCCGATCTTCCCCATCGGTGATGTCGGCGATATAGGCGCCA
GCAACCGCACCTGTGGCGCCGGTGATGCCGGCCACGATGCGTCCGGCGTAGAGGCGATTAGTCCAATTTG
TTAAAGACAGGATATCAGTGGTCCAGGCTCTAGTTTTGACTCAACAATATCACCAGCTGAAGCCTATAGA
GTACGAGCCATAGATAAAATAAAAGATTTTATTTAGTCTCCAGAAAAAGGGGGG
Features (pLannotate 1.2.2; 20 found; start..end, strand, type, name):
      1..517     +  LTR            5' LTR: 5' long terminal repeat from murine embryonic stem cell virus
    581..922     +  misc_feature   MESV Ψ: packaging signal of murine embryonic stem cell virus
    989..1405    +  CDS            gag (truncated): truncated Moloney murine leukemia virus (MMLV) gag gene lacking the start codon
   1482..2804    +  CDS            PPARD: PPARD_HUMAN - Also known as NR1C2, PPARB. Experimental evidence at protein level: Swiss-Prot protein existence level 1. Ligand-activated transcription factor. Receptor that binds peroxisome proliferators such as hypolipidemic drugs and fatty acids. Has a preference for poly-unsaturated fatty acids, such as gamma- linoleic acid and eicosapentanoic acid. Once activated by a ligand, the receptor binds to promoter elements of target genes. Regulates the peroxisomal beta-oxidation pathway of fatty acids. Functions as transcription activator for the acyl-CoA oxidase gene. Decreases expression of NPC
   2955..3454    +  promoter       PGK promoter: mouse phosphoglycerate kinase 1 promoter
   3475..3873    +  CDS            BSD: blasticidin S deaminase; Aspergillus terreus BSD; confers resistance to blasticidin
   3918..3952    +  LTR            3' LTR (ΔU3) (fragment): self-inactivating 3' long terminal repeat (LTR) from Moloney murine leukemia virus
   3949..4243    +  LTR            3' LTR (ΔU3) (fragment): self-inactivating 3' long terminal repeat (LTR) from Moloney murine leukemia virus
   4405..4421    -  protein_bind   lac operator: The lac repressor binds to the lac operator to inhibit transcription in E. coli. This inhibition can be relieved by adding lactose or isopropyl-β-D-thiogalactopyranoside (IPTG). lac repressor encoded by lacI
   4429..4459    -  promoter       lac promoter: promoter for the E. coli lac operon
   4474..4495    -  protein_bind   CAP binding site: CAP binding activates transcription in the presence of cAMP. E. coli catabolite activator protein
   4508..4600    -  CDS            lacI (fragment): lac repressor; lacI; The lac repressor binds to the lac operator to inhibit transcription in E. coli. This inhibition can be relieved by adding lactose or isopropyl-β-D-thiogalactopyranoside (IPTG).
   4783..5371    -  rep_origin     ori: high-copy-number ColE1/pMB1/pBR322/pUC origin of replication
   5542..6402    -  CDS            AmpR: β-lactamase; bla; confers resistance to ampicillin, carbenicillin, and related antibiotics
   6403..6507    -  promoter       AmpR promoter: bla
   6602..6637    +  CDS            rop (fragment): Rop protein, which maintains plasmids at low copy number; rop
   6739..6838    +  misc_feature   bom (fragment): basis of mobility region from pBR322
   6844..6993    -  CDS            lacZα (fragment): LacZα fragment of β-galactosidase; lacZ fragment
   6993..7194    -  CDS            TcR (fragment): tetracycline efflux protein; tet; confers resistance to tetracycline
   7195..7293    +  CDS            env (fragment): murine leukemia virus gPr80 envelope polyprotein precursor; env; proteolytically cleaved into gp70SU and p15TM subunits
