[The description below was written by a language model from this plasmid's Addgene catalogue record and pLannotate feature annotations shown in this document.]
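Description:
pMSCVbsd-PPARD-E424A is a gammaretroviral expression vector of about 7.3 kb, built on the pMSCVbsd (murine stem cell virus) backbone and intended for stable delivery of a mutant human PPARD cDNA into mammalian cells by retroviral transduction. In bacteria it is maintained as a high-copy plasmid through a ColE1/pUC-type origin and selected with ampicillin via the β-lactamase gene. The remaining bacterial annotations (fragments of lacI, lacZα, rop, bom, the tetracycline resistance gene and an env remnant) are non-functional leftovers of the backbone's construction history.

The viral portion begins with the MESV-derived 5′ LTR, which serves as the promoter for the genomic transcript and hence for the inserted cDNA. It is followed by the Ψ packaging signal and a truncated, start-codon-less gag segment that extends the packaging region and improves encapsidation without producing Gag protein. Downstream lies the PPARD coding sequence, encoding the ligand-activated nuclear receptor PPARβ/δ and carrying the E424A substitution, which the depositor introduced by PCR mutagenesis. The record does not state the functional consequence of this change. No epitope tag is annotated. An internal mouse PGK promoter then drives blasticidin S deaminase, allowing blasticidin selection of transduced cells independently of the LTR-driven transcript. The cassette closes with the 3′ LTR, which the annotation software matched in two fragments to a ΔU3 Moloney LTR; the catalogue entry does not describe the vector as self-inactivating, so this label may simply reflect partial homology.

Because gag, pol and env functions are absent, the plasmid must be supplied with these in trans by a packaging system to yield replication-defective particles. It is suited to generating blasticidin-resistant cell populations that express the E424A variant, for example for comparison with wild-type PPARD in studies of transcriptional regulation.
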