Addgene plasmid #130781: pMSCVbsd-PPARD-E424A
Purpose: Vector encoding PPARD cDNA for retroviral transduction
Depositing lab: Till Adhikary. Depositing organization: Philipps-Universitaet Marburg. Publication: PPARbeta/delta recruits NCOR and regulates transcription reinitiation of ANGPTL4. Legrand N, Bretscher CL, Zielke S, Wilke B, Daude M, Fritz B, Diederich WE, Adhikary T. Nucleic Acids Res. 2019 Oct 10;47(18):9573-9591. doi: 10.1093/nar/gkz685. PubMed 31428774.
Backbone
  Vector backbone: pMSCVbsd
  Vector type: Retroviral
  Selectable markers: Blasticidin
Growth in bacteria
  Bacterial resistance: Ampicillin, 100 μg/mL
  Growth temperature: 37°C
  Growth strain: NEB Stable
  Copy number: High Copy
Gene/Insert
  Gene/Insert name: PPARD E424A
  Species: H. sapiens (human)
  Mutation: E424A
  Entrez Gene: PPARD (a.k.a. FAAR, NR1C2, NUC1, NUCI, NUCII, PPARB)
  Cloning method: Restriction Enzyme; 5′ cloning site BglII (destroyed during cloning); 3′ cloning site XhoI (not destroyed)
  Sequencing primers: 5′ pMSCVseqfw (CCCTTGAACCTCCTCGTTCGACC); 3′ pMSCVseqrv (GAGACGTGCTACTTCCATTTGTC)
Terms and licenses: Academic/Nonprofit Terms; Industry Terms: Not Available to Industry
Depositor comments: Generated by PCR mutagenesis. Please visit https://www.biorxiv.org/content/10.1101/525576v2 for BioRxiv preprint.
How to cite: pMSCVbsd-PPARD-E424A was a gift from Till Adhikary (Addgene plasmid # 130781 ; http://n2t.net/addgene:130781 ; RRID:Addgene_130781)
