>Addgene plasmid #130781 | pMSCVbsd-PPARD-E424A | depositor partial sequence | sequence record 250292 | PPARD E424A
ATGGAGCAGCCACAGGAGGAAGCCCCTGAGGTCCGGGAAGAGGAGGAGAAAGAGGAAGTGGCAGAGGCAG
AAGGAGCCCCAGAGCTCAATGGGGGACCACAGCATGCACTTCCTTCCAGCAGCTACACAGACCTCTCCCG
GAGCTCCTCGCCACCCTCACTGCTGGACCAACTGCAGATGGGCTGTGACGGGGCCTCATGCGGCAGCCTC
AACATGGAGTGCCGGGTGTGCGGGGACAAGGCATCGGGCTTCCACTACGGTGTTCATGCATGTGAGGGGT
GCAAGGGCTTCTTCCGTCGTACGATCCGCATGAAGCTGGAGTACGAGAAGTGTGAGCGCAGCTGCAAGAT
TCAGAAGAAGAACCGCAACAAGTGCCAGTACTGCCGCTTCCAGAAGTGCCTGGCACTGGGCATGTCACAC
AACGCTATCCGTTTTGGTCGGATGCCGGAGGCTGAGAAGAGGAAGCTGGTGGCAGGGCTGACTGCAAACG
AGGGGAGCCAGTACAACCCACAGGTGGCCGACCTGAAGGCCTTCTCCAAGCACATCTACAATGCCTACCT
GAAAAACTTCAACATGACCAAAAAGAAGGCCCGCAGCATCCTCACCGGCAAAGCCAGCCACACGGCGCCC
TTTGTGATCCACGACATCGAGACATTGTGGCAGGCAGAGAAGGGGCTGGTGTGGAAGCAGTTGGTGAATG
GCCTGCCTCCCTACAAGGAGATCAGCGTGCACGTCTTCTACCGCTGCCAGTGCACCACAGTGGAGACCGT
GCGGGAGCTCACTGAGTTCGCCAAGAGCATCCCCAGCTTCAGCAGCCTCTTCCTCAACGACCAGGTTACC
CTTCTCAAGTATGGCGTGCACGAGGCCATCTTCGCCATGCTGGCCTCTATCGTCAACAAGGACGGGCTGC
TGGTAGCCAACGGCAGTGGCTTTGTCACCCGTGAGTTCCTGCGCAGCCTCCGCAAACCCTTCAGTGATAT
CATTGAGCCTAAGTTTGAATTTGCTGTCAAGTTCAACGCCCTGGAACTTGATGACAGTGACCTGGCCCTA
TTCATTGCGGCCATCATTCTGTGTGGAGACCGGCCAGGCCTCATGAACGTTCCACGGGTGGAGGCTATCC
AGGACACCATCCTGCGTGCCCTCGAATTCCACCTGCAGGCCAACCACCCTGATGCCCAGTACCTCTTCCC
CAAGCTGCTGCAGAAGATGGCTGACCTGCGGCAACTGGTCACCGAGCACGCCCAGATGATGCAGCGGATC
AAGAAGACCGCCACCGAGACCTCGCTGCACCCTCTGCTCCAGGAGATCTACAAGGACATGTACTAA
